Addgene plasmid #129799: ORF18(L151A)-3xFLAG pCDNA4
Purpose: Expresses KSHV ORF18 (L151A) with Cterm 3xFLAG tag in mammalian cells
Depositing lab: Britt Glaunsinger. Depositing organization: University of California, Berkeley. Publication: The interaction between ORF18 and ORF30 is required for late gene expression in Kaposi's sarcoma-associated herpesvirus. Castaneda AF, Glaunsinger BA. J Virol. 2018 Oct 10. pii: JVI.01488-18. doi: 10.1128/JVI.01488-18. PubMed 30305361.
Backbone
  Vector backbone: pcDNA4/TO
  Backbone size w/o insert (bp): 5168
  Total vector size (bp): 5928
  Vector type: Mammalian Expression
Growth in bacteria
  Bacterial resistance: Ampicillin, 100 μg/mL
  Growth temperature: 37°C
  Growth strain: DH5alpha
  Copy number: High Copy
Gene/Insert
  Gene/Insert name: ORF18
  Species: Kaposi's sarcoma-associated herpesvirus (HHV-8)
  Insert size (bp): 771
  Mutation: changed Leucine 151 to Alanine
  Entrez Gene: ORF18 (a.k.a. HHV8GK18_gp22)
  Promoter: CMV
  Tag / fusion protein: 3xFLAG (C terminal on backbone)
  Cloning method: Ligation Independent Cloning
  Sequencing primers: 5′ CGCAAATGGGCGGTAGGCGTG; 3′ TAGAAGGCACAGTCGAGG
Terms and licenses: Academic/Nonprofit Terms; Industry Terms: Not Available to Industry
How to cite: ORF18(L151A)-3xFLAG pCDNA4 was a gift from Britt Glaunsinger (Addgene plasmid # 129799 ; http://n2t.net/addgene:129799 ; RRID:Addgene_129799)
