[The description below was written by a language model from this plasmid's Addgene catalogue record and pLannotate feature annotations shown in this document.]
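Description:
ORF18(L151A)-3xFLAG pCDNA4 is a mammalian expression plasmid built on the pcDNA4/TO backbone, roughly 5.9 kb in total, that produces a point mutant of ORF18 from Kaposi's sarcoma-associated herpesvirus (HHV-8). It is maintained in E. coli at high copy through a ColE1/pUC-type origin and selected with ampicillin via the β-lactamase gene. An f1 origin is also present. For selection in mammalian cells the backbone carries a Sh ble (bleomycin/Zeocin resistance) cassette, driven by the SV40 early promoter with an SV40 polyadenylation signal. An EM7 bacterial promoter upstream of the same gene allows it to function in E. coli as well.

The payload is the 771 bp ORF18 coding sequence with leucine 151 changed to alanine, inserted by ligation-independent cloning. It is fused at its C terminus to a 3xFLAG epitope supplied by the backbone, although the automated annotation picks up only a fragment of the FLAG sequence downstream of the ORF. Transcription is driven by the CMV immediate-early enhancer and promoter and terminated by the bovine growth hormone poly(A) signal. The two short tet operator matches immediately after the CMV promoter reflect the pcDNA4/TO design. In cells expressing the Tet repressor the promoter is held off until tetracycline or doxycycline is added, while in ordinary cells it is constitutive.

ORF18 is annotated as a factor in viral late gene expression, linking DNA replication to late transcription. The associated study concerns the requirement for the ORF18–ORF30 interaction in late gene expression. The record does not state what effect L151A has, but a FLAG-tagged mutant of this kind suits detection and immunoprecipitation experiments in transfected cells, alongside wild-type ORF18.
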