Features (pLannotate 1.2.2; 23 found; start..end, strand, type, name):
     28..80      -  misc_feature   bom (fragment): basis of mobility region from pBR322
    235..614     +  enhancer       CMV enhancer: human cytomegalovirus immediate early enhancer
    615..818     +  promoter       CMV promoter: human cytomegalovirus (CMV) immediate early promoter
    820..839     +  promoter       PLtetO-1 promoter (fragment): modified phage lambda PL promoter with tet operator sites (Lutz and Bujard, 1997)
    841..860     +  promoter       PLtetO-1 promoter (fragment): modified phage lambda PL promoter with tet operator sites (Lutz and Bujard, 1997)
    868..901     +  promoter       TRE3GV promoter (fragment): 3rd-generation Tet-responsive promoter that can be activated by binding of Tet-On® 3G, optimized for retroviral and lentiviral vectors
   1032..1802    +  CDS            ORF18: UL79_HHV8P - Protein inferred from homology: Swiss-Prot protein existence level 3. Plays a role in the expression of late transcripts bridging viral DNA replication and late gene expression during infection. From Human herpesvirus 8 type P (isolate GK18) (HHV-8) (Kaposi's sarcoma-associated herpesvirus).
   1893..1913    +  CDS            FLAG (fragment): FLAG® epitope tag, followed by an enterokinase cleavage site
   1945..2169    +  polyA_signal   bGH poly(A) signal: bovine growth hormone polyadenylation signal
   2173..2194    +  promoter       SV40 promoter (fragment): SV40 enhancer and early promoter
   2215..2643    +  rep_origin     f1 ori (sequence partly withheld): f1 bacteriophage origin of replication; arrow indicates direction of (+) strand synthesis
   2657..2986    +  promoter       SV40 promoter: SV40 enhancer and early promoter
   3034..3081    +  promoter       EM7 promoter: synthetic bacterial promoter&nbsp
   3100..3474    +  CDS            BleoR: antibiotic-binding protein; Sh ble from Streptoalloteichus hindustanus; confers resistance to bleomycin, phleomycin, and Zeocin™
   3484..3609    +  CDS            ble (fragment): BLE_KLEPN - Experimental evidence at protein level: Swiss-Prot protein existence level 1. Binding protein with a strong affinity to the bleomycin family of antibiotics. Binds to CL990; an antimitotic-antibiotic compound. From Klebsiella pneumoniae.
   3604..3725    +  polyA_signal   SV40 poly(A) signal: SV40 polyadenylation signal
   3798..3814    -  protein_bind   lac operator: The lac repressor binds to the lac operator to inhibit transcription in E. coli. This inhibition can be relieved by adding lactose or isopropyl-β-D-thiogalactopyranoside (IPTG). lac repressor encoded by lacI
   3822..3852    -  promoter       lac promoter: promoter for the E. coli lac operon
   3867..3888    -  protein_bind   CAP binding site: CAP binding activates transcription in the presence of cAMP. E. coli catabolite activator protein
   3901..3993    -  CDS            lacI (fragment): lac repressor; lacI; The lac repressor binds to the lac operator to inhibit transcription in E. coli. This inhibition can be relieved by adding lactose or isopropyl-β-D-thiogalactopyranoside (IPTG).
   4176..4764    -  rep_origin     ori: high-copy-number ColE1/pMB1/pBR322/pUC origin of replication
   4935..5795    -  CDS            AmpR: β-lactamase; bla; confers resistance to ampicillin, carbenicillin, and related antibiotics
   5796..5900    -  promoter       AmpR promoter: bla
>Addgene plasmid #129799 | ORF18(L151A)-3xFLAG pCDNA4 | addgene full sequence | sequence record 257128 | Addgene NGS Result
GACGGATCGGGAGATCTCCCGATCCCCTATGGTGCACTCTCAGTACAATCTGCTCTGATGCCGCATAGTT
AAGCCAGTATCTGCTCCCTGCTTGTGTGTTGGAGGTCGCTGAGTAGTGCGCGAGCAAAATTTAAGCTACA
ACAAGGCAAGGCTTGACCGACAATTGCATGAAGAATCTGCTTAGGGTTAGGCGTTTTGCGCTGCTTCGCG
ATGTACGGGCCAGATATACGCGTTGACATTGATTATTGACTAGTTATTAATAGTAATCAATTACGGGGTC
ATTAGTTCATAGCCCATATATGGAGTTCCGCGTTACATAACTTACGGTAAATGGCCCGCCTGGCTGACCG
CCCAACGACCCCCGCCCATTGACGTCAATAATGACGTATGTTCCCATAGTAACGCCAATAGGGACTTTCC
ATTGACGTCAATGGGTGGAGTATTTACGGTAAACTGCCCACTTGGCAGTACATCAAGTGTATCATATGCC
AAGTACGCCCCCTATTGACGTCAATGACGGTAAATGGCCCGCCTGGCATTATGCCCAGTACATGACCTTA
TGGGACTTTCCTACTTGGCAGTACATCTACGTATTAGTCATCGCTATTACCATGGTGATGCGGTTTTGGC
AGTACATCAATGGGCGTGGATAGCGGTTTGACTCACGGGGATTTCCAAGTCTCCACCCCATTGACGTCAA
TGGGAGTTTGTTTTGGCACCAAAATCAACGGGACTTTCCAAAATGTCGTAACAACTCCGCCCCATTGACG
CAAATGGGCGGTAGGCGTGTACGGTGGGAGGTCTATATAAGCAGAGCTCTCCCTATCAGTGATAGAGATC
TCCCTATCAGTGATAGAGATCGTCGACGAGCTCGTTTAGTGAACCGTCAGATCGCCTGGAGACGCCATCC
ACGCTGTTTTGACCTCCATAGAAGACACCGGGACCGATCCAGCCTCCGGACTCTAGCGTTTAAACTTAAG
CTTGGTACCGAGCTCGGATCCACTAGTCCAGTGTGGTGGAATTCTGCAGATATGCTCGGAAAATACGTGT
GTGAGACCGAGCCGCTGAGCCCGGGGCTTAGGAGGCTCATGTGGCGCTTTTTGCAAAATAAGAATTTAAA
TACATTCCACGCCCAAGAGCTGCGTTTTATTCATTTGGTTCTCTGCAGGATGTACAATTTCGGTCTAAAT
GTGTACCTGTTAAGGGAGGCTACTGCCAATGCCGGGACCTACGACGAGGTGGTCCTGGGACGCAAGGTTC
CTGCGGAGGTGTGGAAGCTCGTGTACGATGGGCTCGAGGAGATGGGCGTGTCAAGTGAGATGCTGCTGTG
TGAGGCATACCGGGACAGCCTCTGGATGCACTTGAACGATAAGGTGGGGCTCTTGAGGGGCCTGGCGAAT
TATCTGTTTCACCGGCTAGGGGTCACCCACGACGTTCGCATCGCCCCGGAAAACCTGGTGGACGGAAACT
TTTTGTTTAATGCGGGAAGTGTGCTCCCCTGCAGGCTGCTCCTTGCGGCGGGCTACTGCCTCGCCTTTTG
GGGCAGCGATGAACACGAACGCTGGGTGCGCTTCTTCGCCCAGAAGCTTTTCATTTGCTACCTGATAGTC
TCCGGGCGTCTTATGACACAGAGGTCTCTGCTAGTTTGGGCCAGCGAAACGGGCTATCCCGGTCCGGTGG
AGGCAGTCTGTCGCGACATCCGCTCCATGTACGGCATACGAACGTATGCGGTCTCGGGTTATCTTCCGGC
TCCGTCCGAAGCGCAGCTGGCCTACCTTGGTGCGTTTAACAACAACGCGGTTTCAGATCCAGCACAGTGG
CGGCCGCTCGAGGGAGGCGGTGGAGCCGACTACAAGGACCACGACGGCGACTACAAGGACCACGACATCG
ACTACAAGGACGACGACGACAAGGGGCCCGTTTAAACCCGCTGATCAGCCTCGACTGTGCCTTCTAGTTG
CCAGCCATCTGTTGTTTGCCCCTCCCCCGTGCCTTCCTTGACCCTGGAAGGTGCCACTCCCACTGTCCTT
TCCTAATAAAATGAGGAAATTGCATCGCATTGTCTGAGTAGGTGTCATTCTATTCTGGGGGGTGGGGTGG
GGCAGGACAGCAAGGGGGAGGATTGGGAAGACAATAGCAGGCATGCTGGGGATGCGGTGGGCTCTATGGC
TTCTGAGGCGGAAAGAACCAGCTGGGGCTCTAGGGGGTATCCCC
[124 nt withheld, positions 2215-2338]
C
[91 nt withheld, positions 2340-2430]
A
[49 nt withheld, positions 2432-2480]
CCTTTGACGTTGGAGTCCACGTTCTTT
[37 nt withheld, positions 2508-2544]
ACCCTATCTCGGTCTATTCTTTTGATTTATAAGGGATTTTGCCGATTTCGGCCTATTGGTTAAAAAATGA
GCTGATTTAACAAAAATTTAACGCGAATTAATTCTGTGGAATGTGTGTCAGTTAGGGTGTGGAAAGTCCC
CAGGCTCCCCAGCAGGCAGAAGTATGCAAAGCATGCATCTCAATTAGTCAGCAACCAGGTGTGGAAAGTC
CCCAGGCTCCCCAGCAGGCAGAAGTATGCAAAGCATGCATCTCAATTAGTCAGCAACCATAGTCCCGCCC
CTAACTCCGCCCATCCCGCCCCTAACTCCGCCCAGTTCCGCCCATTCTCCGCCCCATGGCTGACTAATTT
TTTTTATTTATGCAGAGGCCGAGGCCGCCTCTGCCTCTGAGCTATTCCAGAAGTAGTGAGGAGGCTTTTT
TGGAGGCCTAGGCTTTTGCAAAAAGCTCCCGGGAGCTTGTATATCCATTTTCGGATCTGATCAGCACGTG
TTGACAATTAATCATCGGCATAGTATATCGGCATAGTATAATACGACAAGGTGAGGAACTAAACCATGGC
CAAGTTGACCAGTGCCGTTCCGGTGCTCACCGCGCGCGACGTCGCCGGAGCGGTCGAGTTCTGGACCGAC
CGGCTCGGGTTCTCCCGGGACTTCGTGGAGGACGACTTCGCCGGTGTGGTCCGGGACGACGTGACCCTGT
TCATCAGCGCGGTCCAGGACCAGGTGGTGCCGGACAACACCCTGGCCTGGGTGTGGGTGCGCGGCCTGGA
CGAGCTGTACGCCGAGTGGTCGGAGGTCGTGTCCACGAACTTCCGGGACGCCTCCGGGCCGGCCATGACC
GAGATCGGCGAGCAGCCGTGGGGGCGGGAGTTCGCCCTGCGCGACCCGGCCGGCAACTGCGTGCACTTCG
TGGCCGAGGAGCAGGACTGACACGTGCTACGAGATTTCGATTCCACCGCCGCCTTCTATGAAAGGTTGGG
CTTCGGAATCGTTTTCCGGGACGCCGGCTGGATGATCCTCCAGCGCGGGGATCTCATGCTGGAGTTCTTC
GCCCACCCCAACTTGTTTATTGCAGCTTATAATGGTTACAAATAAAGCAATAGCATCACAAATTTCACAA
ATAAAGCATTTTTTTCACTGCATTCTAGTTGTGGTTTGTCCAAACTCATCAATGTATCTTATCATGTCTG
TATACCGTCGACCTCTAGCTAGAGCTTGGCGTAATCATGGTCATAGCTGTTTCCTGTGTGAAATTGTTAT
CCGCTCACAATTCCACACAACATACGAGCCGGAAGCATAAAGTGTAAAGCCTGGGGTGCCTAATGAGTGA
GCTAACTCACATTAATTGCGTTGCGCTCACTGCCCGCTTTCCAGTCGGGAAACCTGTCGTGCCAGCTGCA
TTAATGAATCGGCCAACGCGCGGGGAGAGGCGGTTTGCGTATTGGGCGCTCTTCCGCTTCCTCGCTCACT
GACTCGCTGCGCTCGGTCGTTCGGCTGCGGCGAGCGGTATCAGCTCACTCAAAGGCGGTAATACGGTTAT
CCACAGAATCAGGGGATAACGCAGGAAAGAACATGTGAGCAAAAGGCCAGCAAAAGGCCAGGAACCGTAA
AAAGGCCGCGTTGCTGGCGTTTTTCCATAGGCTCCGCCCCCCTGACGAGCATCACAAAAATCGACGCTCA
AGTCAGAGGTGGCGAAACCCGACAGGACTATAAAGATACCAGGCGTTTCCCCCTGGAAGCTCCCTCGTGC
GCTCTCCTGTTCCGACCCTGCCGCTTACCGGATACCTGTCCGCCTTTCTCCCTTCGGGAAGCGTGGCGCT
TTCTCATAGCTCACGCTGTAGGTATCTCAGTTCGGTGTAGGTCGTTCGCTCCAAGCTGGGCTGTGTGCAC
GAACCCCCCGTTCAGCCCGACCGCTGCGCCTTATCCGGTAACTATCGTCTTGAGTCCAACCCGGTAAGAC
ACGACTTATCGCCACTGGCAGCAGCCACTGGTAACAGGATTAGCAGAGCGAGGTATGTAGGCGGTGCTAC
AGAGTTCTTGAAGTGGTGGCCTAACTACGGCTACACTAGAAGAACAGTATTTGGTATCTGCGCTCTGCTG
AAGCCAGTTACCTTCGGAAAAAGAGTTGGTAGCTCTTGATCCGGCAAACAAACCACCGCTGGTAGCGGTG
GTTTTTTTGTTTGCAAGCAGCAGATTACGCGCAGAAAAAAAGGATCTCAAGAAGATCCTTTGATCTTTTC
TACGGGGTCTGACGCTCAGTGGAACGAAAACTCACGTTAAGGGATTTTGGTCATGAGATTATCAAAAAGG
ATCTTCACCTAGATCCTTTTAAATTAAAAATGAAGTTTTAAATCAATCTAAAGTATATATGAGTAAACTT
GGTCTGACAGTTACCAATGCTTAATCAGTGAGGCACCTATCTCAGCGATCTGTCTATTTCGTTCATCCAT
AGTTGCCTGACTCCCCGTCGTGTAGATAACTACGATACGGGAGGGCTTACCATCTGGCCCCAGTGCTGCA
ATGATACCGCGAGACCCACGCTCACCGGCTCCAGATTTATCAGCAATAAACCAGCCAGCCGGAAGGGCCG
AGCGCAGAAGTGGTCCTGCAACTTTATCCGCCTCCATCCAGTCTATTAATTGTTGCCGGGAAGCTAGAGT
AAGTAGTTCGCCAGTTAATAGTTTGCGCAACGTTGTTGCCATTGCTACAGGCATCGTGGTGTCACGCTCG
TCGTTTGGTATGGCTTCATTCAGCTCCGGTTCCCAACGATCAAGGCGAGTTACATGATCCCCCATGTTGT
GCAAAAAAGCGGTTAGCTCCTTCGGTCCTCCGATCGTTGTCAGAAGTAAGTTGGCCGCAGTGTTATCACT
CATGGTTATGGCAGCACTGCATAATTCTCTTACTGTCATGCCATCCGTAAGATGCTTTTCTGTGACTGGT
GAGTACTCAACCAAGTCATTCTGAGAATAGTGTATGCGGCGACCGAGTTGCTCTTGCCCGGCGTCAATAC
GGGATAATACCGCGCCACATAGCAGAACTTTAAAAGTGCTCATCATTGGAAAACGTTCTTCGGGGCGAAA
ACTCTCAAGGATCTTACCGCTGTTGAGATCCAGTTCGATGTAACCCACTCGTGCACCCAACTGATCTTCA
GCATCTTTTACTTTCACCAGCGTTTCTGGGTGAGCAAAAACAGGAAGGCAAAATGCCGCAAAAAAGGGAA
TAAGGGCGACACGGAAATGTTGAATACTCATACTCTTCCTTTTTCAATATTATTGAAGCATTTATCAGGG
TTATTGTCTCATGAGCGGATACATATTTGAATGTATTTAGAAAAATAAACAAATAGGGGTTCCGCGCACA
TTTCCCCGAAAAGTGCCACCTGACGTC
